Addgene plasmid #212515: pTwist-SARS-CoV-2 Spike-deltaC18 F157L(TTA)
Purpose: Encodes SARS-CoV-2 spike F157L for pseudovirus production
Depositing lab: Alejandro Balazs. Depositing organization: Massachusetts General Hospital. Publication: Ongoing evolution of SARS-CoV-2 drives escape from mRNA vaccine-induced humoral immunity. Roederer AL, Cao Y, Denis KS, Sheehan ML, Li CJ, Lam EC, Gregory DJ, Poznansky MC, Iafrate AJ, Canaday DH, Gravenstein S, Garcia-Beltran WF, Balazs AB. medRxiv [Preprint]. 2024 Mar 7:2024.03.05.24303815. doi: 10.1101/2024.03.05.24303815. PubMed 38496628.
Backbone
  Vector backbone: pTwist-CMV-BetaGlobin-WPRE-Neo
  Backbone manufacturer: Twist
  Vector type: Mammalian Expression
Growth in bacteria
  Bacterial resistance: Ampicillin, 100 μg/mL
  Growth temperature: 37°C
  Growth strain: DH5alpha
  Copy number: High Copy
Gene/Insert
  Gene/Insert name: SARS-CoV-2 Spike F157L
  Species: Severe acute respiratory syndrome coronavirus 2
  Mutation: F157L
  Entrez Gene: S (a.k.a. GU280_gp02, spike glycoprotein)
  Promoter: CAG
  Cloning method: Ligation Independent Cloning
Terms and licenses: Academic/Nonprofit Terms; Industry Terms: Not Available to Industry
Depositor comments: Please visit https://www.medrxiv.org/content/10.1101/2024.03.05.24303815v1 for medRxiv preprint.
How to cite: pTwist-SARS-CoV-2 Spike-deltaC18 F157L(TTA) was a gift from Alejandro Balazs (Addgene plasmid # 212515 ; http://n2t.net/addgene:212515 ; RRID:Addgene_212515)
