[The description below was written by a language model from this plasmid's Addgene catalogue record and pLannotate feature annotations shown in this document.]
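Description:
pTwist-SARS-CoV-2 Spike-deltaC18 F157L(TTA) is a mammalian expression plasmid built on the Twist pTwist-CMV-BetaGlobin-WPRE-Neo backbone. It encodes the SARS-CoV-2 spike glycoprotein carrying the single substitution F157L. The name indicates that the leucine is specified by a TTA codon and that the spike lacks its C-terminal 18 residues. This type of cytoplasmic-tail truncation is commonly used to improve spike incorporation into pseudotyped particles, and the annotated spike reading frame of about 3.8 kb is consistent with a slightly shortened protein. The plasmid is roughly 10.5 kb. It is propagated in E. coli at high copy from a ColE1/pUC-type origin under ampicillin selection (AmpR).

The catalogue lists the promoter as CAG, but the feature table shows only CMV-derived elements upstream of the spike gene: a CMV immediate-early enhancer and CMV promoter segments, followed by a truncated human β-globin intron. This arrangement matches the backbone name rather than a classic CAG promoter, so the promoter field should be treated with caution. Downstream of the coding sequence, a WPRE enhances transcript stability and expression. An SV40 polyadenylation signal follows it, although it is annotated on the opposite strand.

A separate SV40 early promoter–neo–bGH poly(A) cassette would allow G418 selection in mammalian cells. β-globin insulator fragments, bacterial rrnG and T7 terminators, and a synthetic poly(A) signal flank the units, presumably to limit transcriptional read-through.

The stated purpose is to supply the F157L spike in trans for pseudovirus production. The associated work examines how spike evolution affects escape from mRNA vaccine-induced antibody responses.
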