Features (pLannotate 1.2.2; 21 found; start..end, strand, type, name):
      1..3765    +  CDS            S: SPIKE_SARS2 - Experimental evidence at protein level: Swiss-Prot protein existence level 1. [Spike glycoprotein]: May down-regulate host tetherin (BST2) by lysosomal degradation, thereby counteracting its antiviral activity. From Severe acute respiratory syndrome coronavirus 2 (2019-nCoV) (SARS-CoV-2).
   3839..4427    +  misc_feature   WPRE: woodchuck hepatitis virus posttranscriptional regulatory element
   4480..4601    -  polyA_signal   SV40 poly(A) signal: SV40 polyadenylation signal
   4624..4693    -  CDS            large T antigen (fragment): large T antigen from SV40 (simian virus 40)
   4716..4762    +  terminator     T7 terminator: transcription terminator for bacteriophage T7 RNA polymerase
   4792..4928    +  terminator     rrnG terminator: transcription terminator from the E. coli ribosomal RNA rrnG operon (Albrechtsen et al., 1991)
   4973..5044    +  misc_feature   3' β-globin insulator: insulator downstream of the human β-globin locus (Farrell et al., 2002)
   5089..5285    +  promoter       SV40 promoter: SV40 early promoter
   5299..6090    +  CDS            neo: KKA2_KLEPN - Also known as kan, nptII. Experimental evidence at protein level: Swiss-Prot protein existence level 1. Resistance to kanamycin, neomycin, paromomycin, ribostamycin, butirosin and gentamicin B. From Klebsiella pneumoniae.
   6104..6328    +  polyA_signal   bGH poly(A) signal: bovine growth hormone polyadenylation signal
   6524..7112    -  rep_origin     ori: high-copy-number ColE1/pMB1/pBR322/pUC origin of replication
   7284..7348    -  CDS            bla(M) (fragment): β-lactamase lacking the signal sequence; bla(M); allows cytosolic expression of β-lactamase
   7858..8718    +  CDS            AmpR: β-lactamase; bla; confers resistance to ampicillin, carbenicillin, and related antibiotics
   8731..8867    +  terminator     rrnG terminator: transcription terminator from the E. coli ribosomal RNA rrnG operon (Albrechtsen et al., 1991)
   9019..9090    +  misc_feature   5' β-globin insulator: insulator upstream of the human β-globin locus (Farrell et al., 2002)
   9095..9141    -  terminator     T7 terminator: transcription terminator for bacteriophage T7 RNA polymerase
   9159..9207    -  polyA_signal   poly(A) signal: synthetic polyadenylation signal
   9288..9591    +  enhancer       CMV enhancer: human cytomegalovirus immediate early enhancer
   9664..9681    -  promoter       CMV promoter (fragment): human cytomegalovirus (CMV) immediate early promoter
   9744..9795    +  promoter       CMVd2 promoter: truncated human cytomegalovirus (CMV) immediate early promoter that yields moderately reduced expression relative to the full-length promoter
   9929..10404   +  intron         β-globin intron: internally truncated intron from human β-globin
>Addgene plasmid #212515 | pTwist-SARS-CoV-2 Spike-deltaC18 F157L(TTA) | addgene full sequence | sequence record 432830 | Addgene NGS Result
ATGTTTGTGTTCCTCGTTCTCCTGCCCCTCGTTTCTTCCCAATGCGTGAACCTCACAACTAGAACGCAGC
TCCCACCCGCTTACACGAACTCTTTTACTCGTGGAGTATACTATCCCGATAAAGTCTTTAGGTCCAGTGT
CCTTCATTCTACTCAAGACCTTTTCCTGCCATTCTTCTCAAATGTCACCTGGTTCCATGCTATCCACGTT
TCTGGCACCAACGGAACTAAACGATTTGATAATCCCGTCTTGCCATTTAACGATGGCGTATACTTTGCCT
CAACGGAGAAGTCCAACATTATCCGGGGATGGATATTTGGCACCACCCTGGACTCCAAGACACAGTCTCT
CCTCATTGTGAACAACGCCACCAATGTCGTCATCAAAGTCTGTGAATTTCAATTTTGTAACGATCCCTTT
CTCGGGGTTTATTATCATAAGAATAACAAGTCTTGGATGGAGTCAGAGTTACGCGTTTACAGTTCCGCTA
ACAACTGTACTTTTGAGTACGTTTCCCAACCATTTCTCATGGATCTTGAAGGGAAGCAAGGCAACTTCAA
GAATCTCCGCGAATTTGTGTTTAAGAATATAGACGGCTACTTCAAAATTTATAGCAAGCATACCCCGATA
AATCTGGTTCGGGATCTCCCTCAAGGCTTCTCCGCGTTGGAACCCCTCGTGGACTTGCCGATTGGCATCA
ACATCACCCGGTTCCAAACCCTTCTTGCCCTTCATCGAAGCTACCTCACGCCTGGCGACAGTAGTAGTGG
TTGGACAGCGGGCGCAGCAGCCTACTATGTGGGATATTTGCAACCACGCACCTTTCTTCTCAAATATAAC
GAAAACGGAACAATTACCGATGCCGTAGACTGTGCCCTCGATCCCCTGTCCGAAACTAAATGCACACTCA
AGTCCTTCACAGTTGAGAAAGGCATATACCAAACCAGTAACTTCCGCGTCCAACCCACCGAATCCATTGT
TCGATTCCCTAACATCACCAATTTGTGTCCTTTCGGTGAAGTATTTAATGCCACTCGATTTGCATCAGTT
TATGCCTGGAATCGCAAGCGAATATCAAATTGTGTTGCAGATTATAGTGTCCTGTATAATAGCGCATCAT
TCAGCACTTTTAAGTGTTATGGGGTCAGCCCTACGAAATTGAATGACTTGTGTTTTACCAACGTTTACGC
AGATTCTTTCGTCATACGCGGCGACGAAGTCCGACAGATTGCACCGGGGCAAACCGGAAAGATAGCAGAC
TATAATTATAAGTTGCCGGATGACTTCACCGGCTGCGTTATAGCATGGAACTCCAATAATCTCGATTCAA
AAGTCGGCGGCAACTATAATTATCTTTACCGCCTGTTTCGCAAGTCAAATCTGAAGCCCTTTGAACGTGA
CATCTCCACCGAAATTTATCAAGCTGGCAGCACCCCATGTAATGGAGTGGAAGGGTTTAACTGTTATTTT
CCCCTTCAATCATACGGATTTCAACCAACAAATGGGGTGGGCTATCAACCATATCGGGTGGTAGTCTTGA
GCTTTGAGCTGCTCCACGCACCGGCTACAGTTTGCGGACCGAAGAAAAGCACTAACCTGGTGAAGAATAA
ATGTGTGAACTTCAACTTTAATGGGCTCACCGGAACAGGGGTGCTGACAGAATCAAACAAGAAATTTCTC
CCTTTTCAACAATTTGGTAGAGACATTGCCGATACCACAGATGCCGTCCGCGATCCGCAAACACTGGAAA
TCCTCGATATAACACCCTGTAGCTTCGGCGGGGTCAGCGTGATAACTCCCGGAACGAACACATCCAACCA
AGTGGCTGTCCTGTATCAAGATGTCAACTGTACCGAAGTCCCTGTGGCGATACACGCCGACCAACTGACA
CCCACCTGGAGAGTCTACTCAACAGGTTCCAATGTCTTTCAAACTAGAGCGGGTTGTCTCATTGGCGCTG
AGCATGTCAATAATTCATACGAATGTGATATTCCTATTGGGGCAGGAATCTGTGCGTCTTATCAAACTCA
AACGAACTCACCACGGCGCGCTCGCTCAGTAGCCAGCCAGTCCATAATCGCCTATACCATGAGTCTCGGG
GCTGAGAACTCCGTGGCTTATTCAAACAATTCCATCGCAATCCCAACTAACTTTACCATTAGCGTTACCA
CGGAAATCTTGCCCGTCAGCATGACTAAGACGAGCGTAGACTGTACGATGTATATCTGTGGGGATTCCAC
CGAGTGTAGCAACCTCTTGCTTCAATACGGGTCTTTCTGTACTCAACTCAACCGAGCATTGACCGGAATT
GCGGTCGAACAAGACAAGAATACCCAAGAGGTGTTCGCACAAGTAAAGCAAATATACAAAACGCCGCCAA
TCAAAGATTTTGGCGGGTTTAATTTTAGCCAAATACTGCCAGACCCATCTAAGCCTTCAAAACGCAGCTT
TATCGAGGATCTGCTGTTCAACAAAGTTACGTTGGCTGACGCGGGTTTCATTAAGCAGTATGGGGATTGT
TTGGGAGACATTGCGGCCCGCGACCTTATCTGTGCTCAAAAATTCAATGGGTTGACAGTTCTGCCCCCTC
TGCTCACTGATGAGATGATTGCACAGTATACATCAGCATTGTTGGCAGGAACCATTACATCCGGCTGGAC
TTTTGGCGCGGGTGCGGCCCTTCAAATACCTTTCGCTATGCAAATGGCTTACAGATTCAATGGGATTGGT
GTCACGCAAAATGTATTGTATGAAAATCAGAAGCTGATCGCTAATCAATTTAACAGCGCGATTGGCAAGA
TCCAAGATTCACTGTCAAGCACAGCGTCCGCCCTCGGCAAACTCCAAGATGTTGTGAATCAAAACGCCCA
GGCCCTGAATACCCTCGTGAAGCAACTGAGTTCTAACTTCGGCGCAATCTCCAGCGTCCTCAACGACATA
TTGTCCAGACTTGATAAGGTGGAAGCCGAGGTGCAAATTGATCGGCTCATCACAGGCAGGCTCCAGTCAC
TCCAAACTTATGTGACACAACAGTTGATCCGGGCTGCTGAGATACGAGCAAGCGCCAACCTGGCCGCCAC
TAAAATGTCAGAGTGCGTGCTCGGGCAGTCCAAACGGGTTGACTTTTGTGGCAAGGGCTATCACTTGATG
TCCTTCCCCCAATCCGCCCCACATGGAGTGGTCTTTCTCCACGTCACTTATGTCCCTGCTCAAGAGAAGA
ACTTTACGACAGCTCCAGCAATCTGTCACGATGGCAAAGCGCACTTTCCCAGGGAAGGCGTTTTCGTCAG
TAATGGCACGCATTGGTTTGTGACCCAAAGGAATTTCTATGAACCCCAAATCATAACCACTGACAATACA
TTTGTCTCAGGCAACTGTGATGTGGTCATTGGGATCGTGAACAACACGGTATATGATCCCCTGCAACCCG
AGTTGGATAGCTTCAAAGAGGAATTGGATAAATACTTTAAGAATCATACTTCACCCGATGTTGATCTCGG
GGACATATCAGGAATAAATGCAAGTGTCGTCAACATTCAGAAAGAGATTGATCGCCTTAATGAGGTCGCC
AAGAACTTGAATGAATCTTTGATCGACTTGCAAGAACTGGGCAAATACGAACAATATATTAAATGGCCCT
GGTACATTTGGTTGGGCTTTATCGCCGGACTTATAGCTATCGTTATGGTCACAATTATGTTGTGCTGTAT
GACTAGCTGTTGTTCCTGCTTGAAAGGATGTTGCAGTTGCGGATCTTGTTGTAAATAAAGGATCCTCTAG
AAGTTGTCTCCTCCTGCACTGACTGACTGATACAATCGATTTCTGGATCCGCAGGCCTAATCAACCTCTG
GATTACAAAATTTGTGAAAGATTGACTGGTATTCTTAACTATGTTGCTCCTTTTACGCTATGTGGATACG
CTGCTTTAATGCCTTTGTATCATGCTATTGCTTCCCGTATGGCTTTCATTTTCTCCTCCTTGTATAAATC
CTGGTTGCTGTCTCTTTATGAGGAGTTGTGGCCCGTTGTCAGGCAACGTGGCGTGGTGTGCACTGTGTTT
GCTGACGCAACCCCCACTGGTTGGGGCATTGCCACCACCTGTCAGCTCCTTTCCGGGACTTTCGCTTTCC
CCCTCCCTATTGCCACGGCGGAACTCATCGCCGCCTGCCTTGCCCGCTGCTGGACAGGGGCTCGGCTGTT
GGGCACTGACAATTCCGTGGTGTTGTCGGGGAAGCTGACGTCCTTTCCATGGCTGCTCGCCTGTGTTGCC
ACCTGGATTCTGCGCGGGACGTCCTTCTGCTACGTCCCTTCGGCCCTCAATCCAGCGGACCTTCCTTCCC
GCGGCCTGCTGCCGGCTCTGCGGCCTCTTCCGCGTCTTCGCCTTCGCCCTCAGACGAGTCGGATCTCCCT
TTGGGCCGCCTCCCCGCCTGTCTAGCTTGACTGACTGAGATACAGCGTACCTTCAGCTCACAGACATGAT
AAGATACATTGATGAGTTTGGACAAACCACAACTAGAATGCAGTGAAAAAAATGCTTTATTTGTGAAATT
TGTGATGCTATTGCTTTATTTGTAACCATTATAAGCTGCAATAAACAAGTTAACAACAACAATTGCATTC
ATTTTATGTTTCAGGTTCAGGGGGAGGTGTGGGAGGTTTTTTAAAGCAAGTAAAACCTCTACAAATGTGG
TATTGGCCCATCTCTATCGGTATCGTAGCATAACCCCTTGGGGCCTCTAAACGGGTCTTGAGGGGTTTTT
TGTGCCCCTCGGGCCGGATTGCTATCTACCGGCATTGGCGCAGAAAAAAATGCCTGATGCGACGCTGCGC
GTCTTATACTCCCACATATGCCAGATTCAGCAACGGATACGGCTTCCCCAACTTGCCCACTTCCATACGT
GTCCTCCTTACCAGAAATTTATCCTTAAGGTCGTCAGCTATCCTGCAGGCGATCTCTCGATTTCGATCAA
GACATTCCTTTAATGGTCTTTTCTGGACACCACTAGGGGTCAGAAGTAGTTCATCAAACTTTCTTCCCTC
CCTAATCTCATTGGTTACCTTGGGCTATCGAAACTTAATTAAGCGATCTGCATCTCAATTAGTCAGCAAC
CATAGTCCCGCCCCTAACTCCGCCCATCCCGCCCCTAACTCCGCCCAGTTCCGCCCATTCTCCGCCCCAT
CGCTGACTAATTTTTTTTATTTATGCAGAGGCCGAGGCCGCCTCGGCCTCTGAGCTATTCCAGAAGTAGT
GAGGAGGCTTTTTTGGAGGCCTAGGCTTTTGCAAAGGAGGTAGCCAACATGATTGAACAAGATGGATTGC
ACGCAGGTTCTCCCGCCGCTTGGGTGGAGAGGCTATTCGGCTATGACTGGGCACAACAGACAATCGGCTG
CTCTGATGCCGCCGTGTTCCGGCTGTCAGCGCAGGGGCGCCCGGTTCTTTTTGTCAAGACCGACCTGTCC
GGTGCCCTGAATGAACTCCAGGACGAGGCAGCGCGGCTATCGTGGCTGGCCACGACGGGCGTTCCTTGCG
CAGCTGTGCTCGACGTTGTCACTGAAGCGGGAAGGGACTGGCTGCTATTGGGCGAAGTGCCGGGGCAGGA
TCTCCTGTCATCTCACCTTGCTCCTGCCGAGAAAGTATCCATCATGGCTGATGCAATGCGGCGGCTGCAT
ACGCTTGATCCGGCTACCTGCCCATTCGACCACCAAGCGAAACATCGCATCGAGCGAGCACGTACTCGGA
TGGAAGCCGGTCTTGTCGATCAGGATGATCTGGACGAAGAGCATCAGGGGCTCGCGCCAGCCGAACTGTT
CGCCAGGCTCAAGGCGCGGATGCCCGACGGCGAGGATCTCGTCGTGACCCACGGCGATGCCTGCTTGCCG
AATATCATGGTGGAAAATGGCCGCTTTTCTGGATTCATCGACTGTGGCCGGCTGGGTGTGGCGGACCGCT
ATCAGGACATAGCGTTGGCTACCCGTGATATTGCTGAAGAGCTTGGCGGCGAATGGGCTGACCGCTTCCT
CGTGCTTTACGGTATCGCCGCTCCCGATTCGCAGCGCATCGCCTTCTATCGCCTTCTTGACGAGTTCTTC
TAGTATGTAAGCCCTGTGCCTTCTAGTTGCCAGCCATCTGTTGTTTGCCCCTCCCCCGTGCCTTCCTTGA
CCCTGGAAGGTGCCACTCCCACTGTCCTTTCCTAATAAAATGAGGAAATTGCATCGCATTGTCTGAGTAG
GTGTCATTCTATTCTGGGGGGTGGGGTGGGGCAGGACAGCAAGGGGGAGGATTGGGAAGACAATAGCAGG
CATGCTGGGGATGCGGTGGGCTCTATGGTTAATTAACCAGTCAAGTCAGCTACTTGGCGAGATCGACTTG
TCTGGGTTTCGACTACGCTCAGAATTGCGTCAGTCAAGTTCGATCTGGTCCTTGCTATTGCACCCGTTCT
CCGATTACGAGTTTCATTTAAATCATGTGAGCAAAAGGCCAGCAAAAGGCCAGGAACCGTAAAAAGGCCG
CGTTGCTGGCGTTTTTCCATAGGCTCCGCCCCCCTGACGAGCATCACAAAAATCGACGCTCAAGTCAGAG
GTGGCGAAACCCGACAGGACTATAAAGATACCAGGCGTTTCCCCCTGGAAGCTCCCTCGTGCGCTCTCCT
GTTCCGACCCTGCCGCTTACCGGATACCTGTCCGCCTTTCTCCCTTCGGGAAGCGTGGCGCTTTCTCATA
GCTCACGCTGTAGGTATCTCAGTTCGGTGTAGGTCGTTCGCTCCAAGCTGGGCTGTGTGCACGAACCCCC
CGTTCAGCCCGACCGCTGCGCCTTATCCGGTAACTATCGTCTTGAGTCCAACCCGGTAAGACACGACTTA
TCGCCACTGGCAGCAGCCACTGGTAACAGGATTAGCAGAGCGAGGTATGTAGGCGGTGCTACAGAGTTCT
TGAAGTGGTGGCCTAACTACGGCTACACTAGAAGAACAGTATTTGGTATCTGCGCTCTGCTGAAGCCAGT
TACCTTCGGAAAAAGAGTTGGTAGCTCTTGATCCGGCAAACAAACCACCGCTGGTAGCGGTGGTTTTTTT
GTTTGCAAGCAGCAGATTACGCGCAGAAAAAAAGGATCTCAAGAAGATCCTTTGATCTTTTCTACGGGGT
CTGACGCTCAGTGGAACGAAAACTCACGTTAAGGGATTTTGGTCATGAGATTATCAAAAAGGATCTTCAC
CTAGATCCTTTTAAATTAAAAATGAAGTTTTAAATCAATCTAAAGTATATATGAGTAAACTTGGTCTGAC
AGTTACCAATGCTTAATCAGTGAGGCACCTATCTCAGCGATCTGTCTATTTCGTTCATCCATAGTTGCAT
TTAAATTTCCGAACTCTCCAAGGCCCTCGTCGGAAAATCTTCAAACCTTTCGTCCGATCCATCTTGCAGG
CTACCTCTCGAACGAACTATCGCAAGTCTCTTGGCCGGCCTTGCGCCTTGGCTATTGCTTGGCAGCGCCT
ATCGCCAGGTATTACTCCAATCCCGAATATCCGAGATCGGGATCACCCGAGAGAAGTTCAACCTACATCC
TCAATCCCGATCTATCCGAGATCCGAGGAATATCGAAATCGGGGCGCGCCTGGTGTACCGAGAACGATCC
TCTCAGTGCGAGTCTCGACGATCCATATCGTTGCTTGGCAGTCAGCCAGTCGGAATCCAGCTTGGGACCC
AGGAAGTCCAATCGTCAGATATTGTACTCAAGCCTGGTCACGGCAGCGTACCGATCTGTTTAAACCTAGA
TATTGATAGTCTGATCGGTCAACGTATAATCGAGTCCTAGCTTTTGCAAACATCTATCAAGAGACAGGAT
CAGCAGGAGGCTTTCGCATGAGTATTCAACATTTCCGTGTCGCCCTTATTCCCTTTTTTGCGGCATTTTG
CCTTCCTGTTTTTGCTCACCCAGAAACGCTGGTGAAAGTAAAAGATGCTGAAGATCAGTTGGGTGCGCGA
GTGGGTTACATCGAACTGGATCTCAACAGCGGTAAGATCCTTGAGAGTTTTCGCCCCGAAGAACGCTTTC
CAATGATGAGCACTTTTAAAGTTCTGCTATGTGGCGCGGTATTATCCCGTATTGACGCCGGGCAAGAGCA
ACTCGGTCGCCGCATACACTATTCTCAGAATGACTTGGTTGAGTATTCACCAGTCACAGAAAAGCATCTT
ACGGATGGCATGACAGTAAGAGAATTATGCAGTGCTGCCATAACCATGAGTGATAACACTGCGGCCAACT
TACTTCTGACAACGATTGGAGGACCGAAGGAGCTAACCGCTTTTTTGCACAACATGGGGGATCATGTAAC
TCGCCTTGATCGTTGGGAACCGGAGCTGAATGAAGCCATACCAAACGACGAGCGTGACACCACGATGCCT
GTAGCAATGGCAACAACCTTGCGTAAACTATTAACTGGCGAACTACTTACTCTAGCTTCCCGGCAACAGT
TGATAGACTGGATGGAGGCGGATAAAGTTGCAGGACCACTTCTGCGCTCGGCCCTTCCGGCTGGCTGGTT
TATTGCTGATAAATCTGGAGCCGGTGAGCGTGGGTCTCGCGGTATCATTGCAGCACTGGGGCCAGATGGT
AAGCCCTCCCGTATCGTAGTTATCTACACGACGGGGAGTCAGGCAACTATGGATGAACGAAATAGACAGA
TCGCTGAGATAGGTGCCTCACTGATTAAGCATTGGTAACCGATTCTAGGTGCATTGGCGCAGAAAAAAAT
GCCTGATGCGACGCTGCGCGTCTTATACTCCCACATATGCCAGATTCAGCAACGGATACGGCTTCCCCAA
CTTGCCCACTTCCATACGTGTCCTCCTTACCAGAAATTTATCCTTAAGATCCCGAATCGTTTAAACTCGA
CTCTGGCTCTATCGAATCTCCGTCGTTTCGAGCTTACGCGAACAGCCGTGGCGCTCATTTGCTCGTCGGG
CATCGAATCTCGTCAGCTATCGTCAGCTTACCTTTTTGGCAGCGATCGCGGCTCCCGACATCTTGGACCA
TTAGCTCCACAGGTATCTTCTTCCCTCTAGTGGTCATAACAGCAGCTTCAGCTACCTCTCAATTCAAAAA
ACCCCTCAAGACCCGTTTAGAGGCCCCAAGGGGTTATGCTATCAATCGTTGCGTTACACACACAAAAAAC
CAACACACATCCATCTTCGATGGATAGCGATTTTATTATCTAACTGCTGATCGAGTGTAGCCAGATCTAG
TAATCAATTACGGGGTCATTAGTTCATAGCCCATATATGGAGTTCCGCGTTACATAACTTACGGTAAATG
GCCCGCCTGGCTGACCGCCCAACGACCCCCGCCCATTGACGTCAATAATGACGTATGTTCCCATAGTAAC
GCCAATAGGGACTTTCCATTGACGTCAATGGGTGGAGTATTTACGGTAAACTGCCCACTTGGCAGTACAT
CAAGTGTATCATATGCCAAGTACGCCCCCTATTGACGTCAATGACGGTAAATGGCCCGCCTGGCATTATG
CCCAGTACATGACCTTATGGGACTTTCCTACTTGGCAGTACATCTACGTATTAGTCATCGCTATTACCAT
GCTGATGCGGTTTTGGCAGTACATCAATGGGCGTGGATAGCGGTTTGACTCACGGGGATTTCCAAGTCTC
CACCCCATTGACGTCAATGGGAGTTTGTTTTGGCACCAAAATCAACGGGACTTTCCAAAATGTCGTAACA
ACTCCGCCCCATTGACGCAAATGGGCGGTAGGCGTGTACGGTGGGAGGTCTATATAAGCAGAGCTGGTTT
AGTGAACCGTCAGATCGCCTGGAGACGCCATCCACGCTGTTTTGACCTCCATAGAAGACACCGGGACCGA
TCCAGCCTCCCCTCGAAGCTTACATGTGGTACCGAGCTCGGATCCTGAGAACTTCAGGGTGAGTCTATGG
GACCCTTGATGTTTTCTTTCCCCTTCTTTTCTATGGTTAAGTTCATGTCATAGGAAGGGGAGAAGTAACA
GGGTACACATATTGACCAAATCAGGGTAATTTTGCATTTGTAATTTTAAAAAATGCTTTCTTCTTTTAAT
ATACTTTTTTGTTTATCTTATTTCTAATACTTTCCCTAATCTCTTTCTTTCAGGGCAATAATGATACAAT
GTATCATGCCTCTTTGCACCATTCTAAAGAATAACAGTGATAATTTCTGGGTTAAGGCAATAGCAATATT
TCTGCATATAAATATTTCTGCATATAAATTGTAACTGATGTAAGAGGTTTCATATTGCTAATAGCAGCTA
CAATCCAGCTACCATTCTGCTTTTATTTTATGGTTGGGATAAGGCTGGATTATTCTGAGTCCAAGCTAGG
CCCTTTTGCTAATCATGTTCATACCTCTTATCTTCCTCCCACAGCTCCTGGGCAACGTGCTGGTCTGTGT
GCTGGCCCATCACTTTGGCAAAGGCGGCCGCC
